>Addgene plasmid #246278 | pCAGGS-3HA-Rab3gap1 | addgene full sequence | sequence record 488608 | Addgene NGS Result
GTGCCACCTGGGTCGATCGACATTGATTATTGACTAGTTATTAATAGTAATCAATTACGGGGTCATTAGT
TCATAGCCCATATATGGAGTTCCGCGTTACATAACTTACGGTAAATGGCCCGCCTGGCTGACCGCCCAAC
GACCCCCGCCCATTGACGTCAATAATGACGTATGTTCCCATAGTAACGCCAATAGGGACTTTCCATTGAC
GTCAATGGGTGGAGTATTTACGGTAAACTGCCCACTTGGCAGTACATCAAGTGTATCATATGCCAAGTAC
GCCCCCTATTGACGTCAATGACGGTAAATGGCCCGCCTGGCATTATGCCCAGTACATGACCTTATGGGAC
TTTCCTACTTGGCAGTACATCTACGTATTAGTCATCGCTATTACCATGGTCGAGGTGAGCCCCACGTTCT
GCTTCACTCTCCCCATCTCCCCCCCCTCCCCACCCCCAATTTTGTATTTATTTATTTTTTAATTATTTTG
TGCAGCGATGGGGGCGGGGGGGGGGGGGGGGCGCGCGCCAGGCGGGGCGGGGCGGGGCGAGGGGCGGGGC
GGGGCGAGGCGGAGAGGTGCGGCGGCAGCCAATCAGAGCGGCGCGCTCCGAAAGTTTCCTTTTATGGCGA
GGCGGCGGCGGCGGCGGCCCTATAAAAAGCGAAGCGCGCGGCGGGCGGGAGTCGCTGCGCGCTGCCTTCG
CCCCGTGCCCCGCTCCGCCGCCGCCTCGCGCCGCCCGCCCCGGCTCTGACTGACCGCGTTACTCCCACAG
GTGAGCGGGCGGGACGGCCCTTCTCCTCCGGGCTGTAATTAGCGCTTGGTTTAATGACGGCTTGTTTCTT
TTCTGTGGCTGCGTGAAAGCCTTGAGGGGCTCCGGGAGGGCCCTTTGTGCGGGGGGAGCGGCTCGGGGGG
TGCGTGCGTGTGTGTGTGCGTGGGGAGCGCCGCGTGCGGCTCCGCGCTGCCCGGCGGCTGTGAGCGCTGC
GGGCGCGGCGCGGGGCTTTGTGCGCTCCGCAGTGTGCGCGAGGGGAGCGCGGCCGGGGGCGGTGCCCCGC
GGTGCGGGGGGGGCTGCGAGGGGAACAAAGGCTGCGTGCGGGGTGTGTGCGTGGGGGGGTGAGCAGGGGG
TGTGGGCGCGTCGGTCGGGCTGCAACCCCCCCTGCACCCCCCTCCCCGAGTTGCTGAGCACGGCCCGGCT
TCGGGTGCGGGGCTCCGTACGGGGCGTGGCGCGGGGCTCGCCGTGCCGGGCGGGGGGTGGCGGCAGGTGG
GGGTGCCGGGCGGGGCGGGGCCGCCTCGGGCCGGGGAGGGCTCGGGGGAGGGGCGCGGCGGCCCCCGGAG
CGCCGGCGGCTGTCGAGGCGCGGCGAGCCGCAGCCATTGCCTTTTATGGTAATCGTGCGAGAGGGCGCAG
GGACTTCCTTTGTCCCAAATCTGTGCGGAGCCGAAATCTGGGAGGCGCCGCCGCACCCCCTCTAGCGGGC
GCGGGGCGAAGCGGTGCGGCGCCGGCAGGAAGGAAATGGGCGGGGAGGGCCTTCGTGCGTCGCCGCGCCG
CCGTCCCCTTCTCCCTCTCCAGCCTCGGGGCTGTCCGCGGGGGGACGGCTGCCTTCGGGGGGGACGGGGC
AGGGCGGGGTTCGGCTTCTGGCGTGTGACCGGCGGCTCTAGCTAGAGCCTCTGCTAACCATGTTCATGCC
TTCTTCTTTTTCCTACAGCTCCTGGGCAACGTGCTGGTTATTGTGCTGTCTCATCATTTTGGCAAAGAAT
TCGCTAGCGCTACCGGTGCCACCATGGCATACCCTTATGACGTACCAGATTACGCGGGATATCCCTACGA
TGTCCCCGATTACGCGCGTTATCCATATGACGTCCCGGACTATGCCGAATTCCTCGAGGCGGCGGACAGT
GAGCCCGAGTCCGAAGTGTTTGAGATCACAGACTTCACCACAGCCTCGGAGTGGGAGAGGTTTATTTCCA
AAGTTGAAGAAGTCTTGAATGACTGGAAACTGATTGGACCCTCTCTGGGAAAGCCACTGGAAAAGGGTAT
ATTTACTTCTGGCACATGGGAAGAGCGATCAGATGAAATTTCCTTTGCTGACTTCAGGTTTTCAGTCACA
CATCACTATCTTGTACAAGAGTCTCCTGATAAAGAAGGAAAGGATGAAGAATTGGAGGACGCTATTCCAC
AGTCAATGCAAGATTTGCTATGTATGAATAACGACTTTCCTCCAAGAGCACATTGCCTGGTAAGATGGTA
TGGCCTGCGTGAGTTTGTGGTGATTGCTCCTGCTGCACACAGTGATGCAGTTCTCAGTGAATCCAAGTGT
AACCTCCTCCTTAGTTCCATTTCTATTGCTTTGGGAAACACTGGCTGCCAGGTACCACTGTTTGTCCAAA
TACATCACAAATGGCGACGAATGTACATGGGAGAATGTCAAGGTCCTGGTGTTCGTACTGACTTTGAAAT
GGTTCATCTTCGAAAAGTGCCAAGTCAGTACACTCATTTGTCAGGCCTGCTGGACATCTTCAAATCCAAA
ATTGGCTGTCCTTTAACTCCATTGCCTCCAGTTAGCATTGCGATTCGGCTCACATACGTGCTTCAGGATT
GGCAGCAATACTTTTGGCCTCAGCAGCCTCCAGATATAGATGCCCTTGTGGGAGGAGAAGTTGGGGGCCT
GGAGTTCGGCAAGTTGCCATTTGGTGCCTGTGAAGATCCTATCAGTGAACTCCATTTAGCAACAACGTGG
CCTCATTTGACAGAAGGGATCATTGTAGATAATGATGTTTATTCTGATTTGGATCCTGTTCAAGCTCCCC
ATTGGTCGGTTAGAGTTCGGAAAGCTGATAATCCCCAGTGCTTACTAGGTGATTTTGTTACTGAATTTTT
AAAAATTTGCCGTCGAAAGGAATCAACGGATGAAATTCTTGGACGATCCACATTTGAAGAAGAGGGAAGA
GAAGTTGCTGATATAACTCATGCTTTGTCAAAGCTGACTGAGCCAGCGCCAGTTCCAATTCATAAATTAT
CAGTTTCAAATATGGTACACACTGCAAAGAAGAAGATACGGAAGCACAGAGGGGAAGAGTCGCCGCTGAA
CAGTGATGTTCTCAATACTATTCTCTTGTTCTTGTTCCCAGATGCTGTCTCTGAGAAGCCGTTAGATGGA
ACTACTTCAATAGACAATAGCATTCCTGCACCAGAGGCTGGAGACTATACTCTCTACAATCAGTTCAAGT
CTGCGCCTTCCGACAGTCTAACATACAAACTGGCCTTGTGTCTATGTATGATCAACTTCTACCATGGAGG
GCTGAAGGGAGTGGCACATCTCTGGCAGGAATTTGTTCTTGAAATGCGTTTCAGATGGGAAAACAACTTT
CTGATTCCAGGACTAGCAAGTGGATCACCAGATCTAAGATGCTGCTTACTGCATCAGAAACTACAGATGT
TAAATTGTTGTATTGAAAGGAAGAAAGCACGTGATGAAGGGAAAAAGACGAGCCTCTCGGATAGTACGAC
TAGTGCATATCCAGGGGATGCTGGGAAAACTGGAGGCCAGCTGGGCCTGGACCATCTCAGAGATACAGAG
AAGGAAAAGGGAGAAGTAGGGAAGTCCTGGGATTCCTGGAGTGATAGTGAAGAAGAGTTTTTTGAATGCC
TCAGTGATACGGAAGACCTTAAAGGAAACGGACAGGAGAGTGGTAAGAAAGGCGGTCCCAAGGAGATGGC
AAACTTAAAGCCAGAAGGCCGCCTGCACCAGCACGGGAAACTTACCCTGCTGCATAATGGAGAGCCTCTC
TACATTCCAGTGACCCAGGAACCAGCACCCATGACAGAAGATCTGCTGGAAGAGCAGTCTGAGGTCTTAG
CAAAATTAGGGACATCTGCTGAGGGGGCGCACCTCCGCGCACGCATGCAGAGTGCCTGTCTCCTCTCCGA
TATGGAGTCTTTTAAGGCAGCTAATCCAGGCTGCTTTCTGGAAGATTTCGTGAGGTGGTACTCACCAAGG
GACTACATTGAGGAGGAGGTGACTGACGAGAAGGGCAATGTGGTCCTGAAGGGGGAGCTGAGTGCCCGTA
TGAAGATCCCCAGCAACATGTGGGTAGAAGCCTGGGAGACTGCTAAGCCTGTGCCAGCACGACGTCAGAG
GAGACTGTTTGATGACACCCGAGAGGCTGAAAAGGTCCTGCACTACCTGGCCATGCAGAAGCCTGCAGAC
CTAGCCAGGCACCTCCTGCCTTGTGTGATTCATGCAGCTGTTCTCAAGGTAAAGGAAGAAGAAAGTCTGG
AAAACATTCCTTCTGTTAAGAAGATTATAAAGCAGATCATAGCCCATTCCAGCAAAGTTCTGCATTTCCC
CAATCCTGAGGACAAGAAACTGGAAGAAATCATCCTTCAGATTACTACTGTGGAAGCTATAATAGCCCGA
GCCCGGTCCCTGAAGGCCAAATTTGGAACTGAGAAGTGTGAGCACGAGGAGGAAAAGGAAGGTCTGGAAA
GGTTTGTCAGCTGCCTGCTGGAGCAGCCTGAGGTATCAGTCACTGGGGCAGGAAGAGGACATGCTGGCCG
CATCATCCACAAGCTGTTTGTGAATGCTCAGCGGGCTGCGGCAGTGGCTCTGCCAGAGGAGGAGCTTAAG
AAATCAGGCTGCCCAGAGGAGAGAAGACAGACCTTGGTGTCAGACTTCCCACCACCTGCAGGCCGGGAGC
TGATCCTGAGGGCCACTGTGCCGCGGCCTGCTCCCTACTCCAAGGCCCTGCCACAGCGTATGTACAGCGT
ACTCACCAAGGAGGACTTCAGACTCGCGGGTGCCTTTTCCTCAGACACCTCCTTTTTCTAGGCGGCCGCG
ACTCTAGAGTCGACGGATCTTTTTCCCTCTGCCAAAAATTATGGGGACATCATGAAGCCCCTTGAGCATC
TGACTTCTGGCTAATAAAGGAAATTTATTTTCATTGCAATAGTGTGTTGGAATTTTTTGTGTCTCTCACT
CGGAAGGACATATGGGAGGGCAAATCATTTAAAACATCAGAATGAGTATTTGGTTTAGAGTTTGGCAACA
TATGCCCATATGCTGGCTGCCATGAACAAAGGTTGGCTATAAAGAGGTCATCAGTATATGAAACAGCCCC
CTGCTGTCCATTCCTTATTCCATAGAAAAGCCTTGACTTGAGGTTAGATTTTTTTTATATTTTGTTTTGT
GTTATTTTTTTCTTTAACATCCCTAAAATTTTCCTTACATGTTTTACTAGCCAGATTTTTCCTCCTCTCC
TGACTACTCCCAGTCATAGCTGTCCCTCTTCTCTTATGGAGATCCCTCGACCTGCAGCCCAAGCTTGGCG
TAATCATGGTCATAGCTGTTTCCTGTGTGAAATTGTTATCCGCTCACAATTCCACACAACATACGAGCCG
GAAGCATAAAGTGTAAAGCCTGGGGTGCCTAATGAGTGAGCTAACTCACATTAATTGCGTTGCGCTCACT
GCCCGCTTTCCAGTCGGGAAACCTGTCGTGCCAGCGGATACGCATCTCAATTAGTCAGCAACCATAGTCC
CGCCCCTAACTCCGCCCATCCCGCCCCTAACTCCGCCCAGTTCCGCCCATTCTCCGCCCCATGGCTGACT
AATTTTTTTTATTTATGCAGAGGCCGAGGCCGCCTCGGCCTCTGAGCTATTCCAGAAGTAGTGAGGAGGC
TTTTTTGGAGGCCTAGGCTTTTGCAAAAAGCTAACTTGTTTATTGCAGCTTATAATGGTTACAAATAAAG
CAATAGCATCACAAATTTCACAAATAAAGCATTTTTTTCACTGCATTCTAGTTGTGGTTTGTCCAAACTC
ATCAATGTATCTTATCATGTCTCGATCCGCTGCATTAATGAATCGGCCAACGCGCGGGGAGAGGCGGTTT
GCGTATTGGGCGCTCTTCCGCTTCCTCGCTCACTGACTCGCTGCGCTCGGTCGTTCGGCTGCGGCGAGCG
GTATCAGCTCACTCAAAGGCGGTAATACGGTTATCCACAGAATCAGGGGATAACGCAGGAAAGAACATGT
GAGCAAAAGGCCAGCAAAAGGCCAGGAACCGTAAAAAGGCCGCGTTGCTGGCGTTTTTCCATAGGCTCCG
CCCCCCTGACGAGCATCACAAAAATCGACGCTCAAGTCAGAGGTGGCGAAACCCGACAGGACTATAAAGA
TACCAGGCGTTTCCCCCTGGAAGCTCCCTCGTGCGCTCTCCTGTTCCGACCCTGCCGCTTACCGGATACC
TGTCCGCCTTTCTCCCTTCGGGAAGCGTGGCGCTTTCTCATAGCTCACGCTGTAGGTATCTCAGTTCGGT
GTAGGTCGTTCGCTCCAAGCTGGGCTGTGTGCACGAACCCCCCGTTCAGCCCGACCGCTGCGCCTTATCC
GGTAACTATCGTCTTGAGTCCAACCCGGTAAGACACGACTTATCGCCACTGGCAGCAGCCACTGGTAACA
GGATTAGCAGAGCGAGGTATGTAGGCGGTGCTACAGAGTTCTTGAAGTGGTGGCCTAACTACGGCTACAC
TAGAAGAACAGTATTTGGTATCTGCGCTCTGCTGAAGCCAGTTACCTTCGGAAAAAGAGTTGGTAGCTCT
TGATCCGGCAAACAAACCACCGCTGGTAGCGGTGGTTTTTTTGTTTGCAAGCAGCAGATTACGCGCAGAA
AAAAAGGATCTCAAGAAGATCCTTTGATCTTTTCTACGGGGTCTGACGCTCAGTGGAACGAAAACTCACG
TTAAGGGATTTTGGTCATGAGATTATCAAAAAGGATCTTCACCTAGATCCTTTTAAATTAAAAATGAAGT
TTTAAATCAATCTAAAGTATATATGAGTAAACTTGGTCTGACAGTTACCAATGCTTAATCAGTGAGGCAC
CTATCTCAGCGATCTGTCTATTTCGTTCATCCATAGTTGCCTGACTCCCCGTCGTGTAGATAACTACGAT
ACGGGAGGGCTTACCATCTGGCCCCAGTGCTGCAATGATACCGCGAGACCCACGCTCACCGGCTCCAGAT
TTATCAGCAATAAACCAGCCAGCCGGAAGGGCCGAGCGCAGAAGTGGTCCTGCAACTTTATCCGCCTCCA
TCCAGTCTATTAATTGTTGCCGGGAAGCTAGAGTAAGTAGTTCGCCAGTTAATAGTTTGCGCAACGTTGT
TGCCATTGCTACAGGCATCGTGGTGTCACGCTCGTCGTTTGGTATGGCTTCATTCAGCTCCGGTTCCCAA
CGATCAAGGCGAGTTACATGATCCCCCATGTTGTGCAAAAAAGCGGTTAGCTCCTTCGGTCCTCCGATCG
TTGTCAGAAGTAAGTTGGCCGCAGTGTTATCACTCATGGTTATGGCAGCACTGCATAATTCTCTTACTGT
CATGCCATCCGTAAGATGCTTTTCTGTGACTGGTGAGTACTCAACCAAGTCATTCTGAGAATAGTGTATG
CGGCGACCGAGTTGCTCTTGCCCGGCGTCAATACGGGATAATACCGCGCCACATAGCAGAACTTTAAAAG
TGCTCATCATTGGAAAACGTTCTTCGGGGCGAAAACTCTCAAGGATCTTACCGCTGTTGAGATCCAGTTC
GATGTAACCCACTCGTGCACCCAACTGATCTTCAGCATCTTTTACTTTCACCAGCGTTTCTGGGTGAGCA
AAAACAGGAAGGCAAAATGCCGCAAAAAAGGGAATAAGGGCGACACGGAAATGTTGAATACTCATACTCT
TCCTTTTTCAATATTATTGAAGCATTTATCAGGGTTATTGTCTCATGAGCGGATACATATTTGAATGTAT
TTAGAAAAATAAACAAATAGGGGTTCCGCGCACATTTCCCCGAAAA
Features (pLannotate 1.2.2; 18 found; start..end, strand, type, name):
     19..398     +  enhancer       CMV enhancer: human cytomegalovirus immediate early enhancer
    400..677     +  promoter       chicken β-actin promoter: No description available
    678..1698    +  intron         chimeric intron: chimera between introns from chicken β-actin and rabbit β-globin
   1696..1752    +  CDS            HBB (fragment): HBB_LEPEU - Experimental evidence at protein level: Swiss-Prot protein existence level 1. Involved in oxygen transport from the lung to the various peripheral tissues. From Lepus europaeus (European hare).
   1840..1865    +  CDS            3xHA (fragment): three tandem HA epitope tags
   1879..4818    +  CDS            Rab3gap1: RB3GP_MOUSE - Also known as Kiaa0066, Rab3gap. Experimental evidence at protein level: Swiss-Prot protein existence level 1. Probable catalytic subunit of a GTPase activating protein that has specificity for Rab3 subfamily (RAB3A, RAB3B, RAB3C and RAB3D). Rab3 proteins are involved in regulated exocytosis of neurotransmitters and hormones. Specifically converts active Rab3-GTP to the inactive form Rab3-GDP. Required for normal eye and brain development. May participate in neurodevelopmental processes such as proliferation, migration and differentiation before synapse formation, and non-synapti
   4913..4968    +  polyA_signal   β-globin poly(A) signal: rabbit β-globin polyadenylation signal (Gil and Proudfoot, 1987)
   5353..5369    -  protein_bind   lac operator: The lac repressor binds to the lac operator to inhibit transcription in E. coli. This inhibition can be relieved by adding lactose or isopropyl-β-D-thiogalactopyranoside (IPTG). lac repressor encoded by lacI
   5377..5407    -  promoter       lac promoter: promoter for the E. coli lac operon
   5422..5443    -  protein_bind   CAP binding site: CAP binding activates transcription in the presence of cAMP. E. coli catabolite activator protein
   5456..5495    -  CDS            lacI (fragment): lac repressor; lacI; The lac repressor binds to the lac operator to inhibit transcription in E. coli. This inhibition can be relieved by adding lactose or isopropyl-β-D-thiogalactopyranoside (IPTG).
   5502..5524    +  promoter       SV40 promoter (fragment): SV40 enhancer and early promoter
   5548..5683    +  rep_origin     SV40 ori: SV40 origin of replication
   5703..5824    +  polyA_signal   SV40 poly(A) signal: SV40 polyadenylation signal
   5839..5893    -  CDS            lacI (fragment): lac repressor; lacI; The lac repressor binds to the lac operator to inhibit transcription in E. coli. This inhibition can be relieved by adding lactose or isopropyl-β-D-thiogalactopyranoside (IPTG).
   6076..6664    -  rep_origin     ori: high-copy-number ColE1/pMB1/pBR322/pUC origin of replication
   6835..7695    -  CDS            AmpR: β-lactamase; bla; confers resistance to ampicillin, carbenicillin, and related antibiotics
   7696..7800    -  promoter       AmpR promoter: bla
