[The description below was written by a language model from this plasmid's Addgene catalogue record and pLannotate feature annotations shown in this document.]
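Description:
pCAGGS-3HA-Rab3gap1 is a mammalian expression plasmid built on the pCAGGS backbone, about 7.8 kb in total according to the sequenced record. It is propagated in E. coli as a high-copy plasmid through a ColE1/pUC-type origin and is selected with ampicillin via the β-lactamase gene and its native promoter. The backbone also carries remnants of the lac promoter/operator region and short lacI fragments, which are cloning-vector leftovers with no role in expression. An SV40 origin of replication with an adjacent SV40 poly(A) signal is also present. This origin can support episomal amplification in cells that express SV40 large T antigen. No mammalian selection marker is annotated, so the plasmid suits transient transfection.

The payload is mouse Rab3gap1 (the p130 catalytic subunit of the Rab3 GTPase-activating protein complex) carrying three tandem HA epitope tags at its N terminus. The feature table picks up only a fragment of the 3xHA sequence, just upstream of the Rab3gap1 coding region. Expression is driven by the composite CAG promoter, made up of the CMV immediate-early enhancer, the chicken β-actin promoter and a chimeric β-actin/β-globin intron, which gives strong, broadly active transcription in mammalian cells. The short HBB match after the intron is residual rabbit β-globin exon sequence typical of pCAGGS, and transcripts end at the rabbit β-globin polyadenylation signal.

The record gives the purpose as a Rab10 GAP, in the context of work on Rab10 inactivation, AMPA receptor trafficking and dendritic spine enlargement during long-term potentiation. The construct therefore serves to overexpress Rab3gap1 to promote Rab10 inactivation, with the HA tag allowing detection by immunoblotting or immunostaining.
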