Addgene plasmid #246278: pCAGGS-3HA-Rab3gap1
Purpose: Rab10 GAP
Depositing lab: Ryohei Yasuda. Depositing organization: Max Planck Florida Institute. Publication: Rab10 inactivation promotes AMPAR trafficking and spine enlargement during long-term potentiation. Wang J, Nishiyama J, Parra-Bueno P, Okaz E, Oz G, Liu X, Watabe T, Suponitsky-Kroyter I, McGraw TE, Szatmari EM, Yasuda R. Elife. 2025 Sep 23;13:RP103879. doi: 10.7554/eLife.103879. PubMed 40986440.
Backbone
  Vector backbone: pCAGGS
  Backbone size w/o insert (bp): 4771
  Vector type: Mammalian Expression
Growth in bacteria
  Bacterial resistance: Ampicillin, 100 μg/mL
  Growth temperature: 37°C
  Growth strain: DH5alpha
  Copy number: High Copy
Gene/Insert
  Gene/Insert name: 3HA-Rab3gap1
  Species: M. musculus (mouse)
  Insert size (bp): 3045
  Entrez Gene: Rab3gap1 (a.k.a. 1700003B17Rik, 4732493F09Rik, AL117896, Rab3gap, p130, rab3-GAP p130)
  Promoter: CAG
  Tag / fusion protein: 3HA (N terminal on insert)
  Cloning method: Restriction Enzyme; 5′ cloning site Unknown (unknown if destroyed)
Terms and licenses: Academic/Nonprofit Terms; Industry Terms: Not Available to Industry
How to cite: pCAGGS-3HA-Rab3gap1 was a gift from Ryohei Yasuda (Addgene plasmid # 246278 ; http://n2t.net/addgene:246278 ; RRID:Addgene_246278)
